>Addgene plasmid #140648 | SMC2-mAC donor (Hygro) | addgene full sequence | sequence record 296216 | Addgene NGS Result
CTAAATTGTAAGCGTTAATATTTTGTTAAAATTCGCGTTAAATTTTTGTTAAATCAGCTCATTTTTTAAC
CAATAGGCCGAAATCGGCAAAATCCCTTATAAATCAAAAGAATAGACCGAGATAGGGT
[37 nt withheld, positions 129-165]
AAAGAACGTGGACTCCAACGTCAAAGG
[49 nt withheld, positions 193-241]
T
[91 nt withheld, positions 243-333]
G
[124 nt withheld, positions 335-458]
CCCATTCGCCATTCAGGCTGCGCAACTGTTGGGAAGGGCGATCGGTGCGGGCCTCTTCGCTATTACGCCA
GCTGGCGAAAGGGGGATGTGCTGCAAGGCGATTAAGTTGGGTAACGCCAGGGTTTTCCCAGTCACGACGT
TGTAAAACGACGGCCAGTGAGCGCGCGTAATACGACTCACTATAGGGCGAATTGGAGCTCCACCGCGGTG
GCGGCCGCTCTAGAACTAGTGGATCCCCCGGGCTGCAGGAATTCGATGTTTGGGCTAGTGGTGTGCTATA
GGAACTTGAAACCTTCTTTGATATTAAAATGTCACAAGAAAAATATCTCACTAGAGCAGCTTTAGTTAGC
AACAAAACTGAATGCCAGCTACAAAAGATAGCAACAAGCAGTCAACCACCAGGAAATAGTAAAATTGGGT
AATGAAGTACCCAAAGTAAAATTAAGAGACTTCTAAAACAATATGGACAGCTAGCATTCATTTAGGTGCC
TCATATAACTATTTAAAGAAATAAAATTATCTCCAAACCATTCTTATCACCAGTATAAAGGAGTAAACTT
CAAGTATATCACAAAAAGTTTTTTTATACTTTTTTCTTTTTTCCTTAAGTTCATTGTGGTGTCACTAAAA
GAAGGTATGTTCAACAATGCAAACGTTCTTTTCAAAACCAAGTTTGTGGATGGTGTTTCTACAGTAGCCA
GATTTACTCAATGTCAAAATGGAAAGATTTCAAAGGAAGCAAAATCCAAGGCAAAACCACCCAAAGGAGC
ACACGTAGAAGTTGGATCCGGTGCAGGCGCCAAGGAGAAGAGTGCTTGTCCTAAAGATCCAGCCAAACCT
CCGGCCAAGGCACAAGTTGTGGGATGGCCACCGGTGAGATCATACCGGAAGAACGTGATGGTTTCCTGCC
AAAAATCAAGCGGTGGCCCGGAGGCGGCGGCGTTCGTGAAGGTATCAATGGACGGAGCACCGTACTTGAG
GAAAATCGATTTGAGGATGTATAAAGCTAGCATGGTGAGCAAGGGCGAGGAGCTGTTCACCGGGGTGGTG
CCCATCCTGGTCGAGCTGGACGGCGACGTAAACGGCCACAAGTTCAGCGTCCGCGGCGAGGGCGAGGGCG
ATGCCACCAACGGCAAGCTGACCCTGAAGTTCATCTGCACCACCGGCAAGCTGCCCGTGCCCTGGCCCAC
CCTCGTGACCACCTTCGGCTACGGCGTGGCCTGCTTCAGCCGCTACCCCGACCACATGAAGCAGCACGAC
TTCTTCAAGTCCGCCATGCCCGAAGGCTACGTCCAGGAGCGCACCATCTCTTTCAAGGACGACGGTACCT
ACAAGACCCGCGCCGAGGTGAAGTTCGAGGGCGACACCCTGGTGAACCGCATCGAGCTGAAGGGCATCGA
CTTCAAGGAGGACGGCAACATCCTGGGGCACAAGCTGGAGTACAACTTCAACAGCCACAACGTCTATATC
ACGGCCGACAAGCAGAAGAACGGCATCAAGGCTAACTTCAAGATCCGCCACAACGTTGAGGACGGCAGCG
TGCAGCTCGCCGACCACTACCAGCAGAACACCCCCATCGGCGACGGCCCCGTGCTGCTGCCCGACAACCA
CTACCTGAGCCATCAGTCCAAGCTGAGCAAAGACCCCAACGAGAAGCGCGATCACATGGTCCTGCTGGAG
TTCGTGACCGCCGCCGGGATTACACATGGCATGGACGAGCTGTACAAGTAATCTAGATAACTGATCATAA
TCAGCCATACCACATTTGTAGAGGTTTTACTTGCTTTAAAAAACCTCCCACACCTCCCCCTGAACCTGAA
ACATAAAATGAATGCAATTGTTGTTGTTAACTTGTTTATTGCAGCTTATAATGGTTACAAATAAAGCAAT
AGCATCACAAATTTCACAAATAAAGCATTTTTTTCACTGCATTCTAGTTGTGGTTTGTCCAAACTCATCA
ATGTATCTTAACGCGTCGATCATATTCAATAACCCTTAATATAACTTCGTATAATGTATGCTATACGAAG
TTATTAGGTCTGAAGAGGAGTTTACGTCCAGCCAAGCTTAGGATCTCGACCTCGAAATTCTACCGGGTAG
GGGAGGCGCTTTTCCCAAGGCAGTCTGGAGCATGCGCTTTAGCAGCCCCGCTGGGCACTTGGCGCTACAC
AAGTGGCCTCTGGCCTCGCACACATTCCACATCCACCGGTAGGCGCCAACCGACTCCGTTCTTTGGTGGC
CCCTTCGCGCCACCTTCTACTCCTCCCCTAGTCAGGAAGTTCCCCCCCGCCCCGCAGCTCGCGTCGTGCA
GGACGTGACAAATGGAAGTAGCACGTCTCACTAGTCTCGTGCAGATGGACAGCACCGCTGAGCAATGGAA
GCGGGTAGGCCTTTGGGGCAGCGGCCAATAGCAGCTTTGCTCCTTCGCTTTCTGGGCTCAGAGGCTGGGA
AGGGGTGGGTCCGGGGGCGGGCTCAGGGGCGGGCTCAGGGGCGGGGCGGGCGCCCGAAGGTCCTCCGGAG
GCCCGGCATTCTGCACGCTTCAAAAGCGCACGTCTGCCGCGCTGTTCTCCTCTTCCTCATCTCCGGGCCT
TTCGACCTGCATCCATCTAGATCTCGAGCAGCTGAAGCTTACCGCTAGCATGGATAGATCCGGAAAGCCT
GAACTCACCGCGACGTCTGTCGAGAAGTTTCTGATCGAAAAGTTCGACAGCGTCTCCGACCTGATGCAGC
TCTCGGAGGGCGAAGAATCTCGTGCTTTCAGCTTCGATGTAGGAGGGCGTGGATATGTCCTGCGGGTAAA
TAGCTGCGCCGATGGTTTCTACAAAGATCGTTATGTTTATCGGCACTTTGCATCGGCCGCGCTCCCGATT
CCGGAAGTGCTTGACATTGGGGAATTCAGCGAGAGCCTGACCTATTGCATCTCCCGCCGTGCACAGGGTG
TCACGTTGCAAGACCTGCCTGAAACCGAACTGCCCGCTGTTCTGCAGCCGGTCGCGGAGGCCATGGATGC
GATCGCTGCGGCCGATCTTAGCCAGACGAGCGGGTTCGGCCCATTCGGACCGCAAGGAATCGGTCAATAC
ACTACATGGCGTGATTTCATATGCGCGATTGCTGATCCCCATGTGTATCACTGGCAAACTGTGATGGACG
ACACCGTCAGTGCGTCCGTCGCGCAGGCTCTCGATGAGCTGATGCTTTGGGCCGAGGACTGCCCCGAAGT
CCGGCACCTCGTGCACGCGGATTTCGGCTCCAACAATGTCCTGACGGACAATGGCCGCATAACAGCGGTC
ATTGACTGGAGCGAGGCGATGTTCGGGGATTCCCAATACGAGGTCGCCAACATCTTCTTCTGGAGGCCGT
GGTTGGCTTGTATGGAGCAGCAGACGCGCTACTTCGAGCGGAGGCATCCGGAGCTTGCAGGATCGCCGCG
GCTCCGGGCGTATATGCTCCGCATTGGTCTTGACCAACTCTATCAGAGCTTGGTTGACGGCAATTTCGAT
GATGCAGCTTGGGCGCAGGGTCGATGCGACGCAATCGTCCGATCCGGAGCCGGGACTGTCGGGCGTACAC
AAATCGCCCGCAGAAGCGCGGCCGTCTGGACCGATGGCTGTGTAGAAGTACTCGCCGATAGTGGAAACCG
ACGCCCCAGCACTCGTCCGAGGGCAAAGGAATAGGCTAGCCGCCCGCCCCACGACCCGCAGCGCCCGACC
GAAAGGAGCGCACGACCCCATGCATCGATGATATCAGATCCCCGGGATGCAGAAATTGATGATCTATTAA
ACAATAAAGATGTCCACTAAAATGGAAGTTTTTCCTGTCATACTTTGTTAAGAAGGGTGAGAACAGAGTA
CCTACATTTTGAATGGAAGGATTGGAGCTACGGGGGTGGGGGTGGGGTGGGATTAGATAAATGCCTGCTC
TTTACTGAAGGCTCTTTACTATTGCTTTATGATAATGTTTCATAGTTGGATATCATAATTTAAACAAGCA
AAACCAAATTAAGGGCCAGCTCATTCCTCCCACTCATGATCTATAGATCTATAGATCTCTCGTGGGATCA
TTGTTTTTCTCTTGATTCCCACTTTGTGGTTCTAAGTACTGTGGTTTCCAAATGTGTCAGTTTCATAGCC
TGAAGAACGAGATCAGCAGCCTCTGTTCCACATACACTTCATTCTCAGTATTGTTTTGCCAAGTTCTAAT
TCCATCAGAAGCTGGTCGAGATCCGGAACCCTTAATATAACTTCGTATAATGTATGCTATACGAAGTTAT
TAGGTCCCTCGAAGAGGTTCACTAGGATCCACTACAAAGTTATTTCTTCATCTTGACCTGTTTTTTTAAA
TGTAAACTTTTAAGGACTTGAGATAACTAATTTGTTTATATACAAAAATTAATGTTACTGTGTTACTTAA
CCCATGTTTTCTCTTTATATAATCACTTATCGCTTACAAATGAGCATATATTCCTCATCTCTTAACTAGT
CTAATTATGGTCCAATTATTGTGGTTGTGATTTTATGCATATCATCAAATGTTTTTTTCTTATGCGGGTC
TTTTATATATTAGGGATCCTGAGATACCCGATTCTATATGTAAAAGCTAATATACAAAAAAGCAGATTAA
ATTACATGATAAATGTAGCTGATCATCAGTGTTTAATTGATTTAATTCCTAAGGCAATATTAATGTGTTT
TCTAAAGTCATTCAGGTAAGGAAGAATTATAAATCAGGTAACTGGACCAACAAAGGGAACACATATAAAG
CTATTATGCATGCATGGAGCCGTTTGAGGCTAGTTTTTTAAGGCCACAACTCCAGACCCCTGAATCAAGC
TTATCGATACCGTCGACCTCGAGGGGGGGCCCGGTACCCAGCTTTTGTTCCCTTTAGTGAGGGTTAATTG
CGCGCTTGGCGTAATCATGGTCATAGCTGTTTCCTGTGTGAAATTGTTATCCGCTCACAATTCCACACAA
CATACGAGCCGGGAGCATAAAGTGTAAAGCCTGGGGTGCCTAATGAGTGAGCTAACTCACATTAATTGCG
TTGCGCTCACTGCCCGCTTTCCAGTCGGGAAACCTGTCGTGCCAGCTGCATTAATGAATCGGCCAACGCG
CGGGGAGAGGCGGTTTGCGTATTGGGCGCTCTTCCGCTTCCTCGCTCACTGACTCGCTGCGCTCGGTCGT
TCGGCTGCGGCGAGCGGTATCAGCTCACTCAAAGGCGGTAATACGGTTATCCACAGAATCAGGGGATAAC
GCAGGAAAGAACATGTGAGCAAAAGGCCAGCAAAAGGCCAGGAACCGTAAAAAGGCCGCGTTGCTGGCGT
TTTTCCATAGGCTCCGCCCCCCTGACGAGCATCACAAAAATCGACGCTCAAGTCAGAGGTGGCGAAACCC
GACAGGACTATAAAGATACCAGGCGTTTCCCCCTGGAAGCTCCCTCGTGCGCTCTCCTGTTCCGACCCTG
CCGCTTACCGGATACCTGTCCGCCTTTCTCCCTTCGGGAAGCGTGGCGCTTTCTCATAGCTCACGCTGTA
GGTATCTCAGTTCGGTGTAGGTCGTTCGCTCCAAGCTGGGCTGTGTGCACGAACCCCCCGTTCAGCCCGA
CCGCTGCGCCTTATCCGGTAACTATCGTCTTGAGTCCAACCCGGTAAGACACGACTTATCGCCACTGGCA
GCAGCCACTGGTAACAGGATTAGCAGAGCGAGGTATGTAGGCGGTGCTACAGAGTTCTTGAAGTGGTGGC
CTAACTACGGCTACACTAGAAGAACAGTATTTGGTATCTGCGCTCTGCTGAAGCCAGTTACCTTCGGAAA
AAGAGTTGGTAGCTCTTGATCCGGCAAACAAACCACCGCTGGTAGCGGTGGTTTTTTTGTTTGCAAGCAG
CAGATTACGCGCAGAAAAAAAGGATCTCAAGAAGATCCTTTGATCTTTTCTACGGGGTCTGACGCTCAGT
GGAACGAAAACTCACGTTAAGGGATTTTGGTCATGAGATTATCAAAAAGGATCTTCACCTAGATCCTTTT
AAATTAAAAATGAAGTTTTAAATCAATCTAAAGTATATATGAGTAAACTTGGTCTGACAGTTACCAATGC
TTAATCAGTGAGGCACCTATCTCAGCGATCTGTCTATTTCGTTCATCCATAGTTGCCTGACTCCCCGTCG
TGTAGATAACTACGATACGGGAGGGCTTACCATCTGGCCCCAGTGCTGCAATGATACCGCGAGACCCACG
CTCACCGGCTCCAGATTTATCAGCAATAAACCAGCCAGCCGGAAGGGCCGAGCGCAGAAGTGGTCCTGCA
ACTTTATCCGCCTCCATCCAGTCTATTAATTGTTGCCGGGAAGCTAGAGTAAGTAGTTCGCCAGTTAATA
GTTTGCGCAACGTTGTTGCCATTGCTACAGGCATCGTGGTGTCACGCTCGTCGTTTGGTATGGCTTCATT
CAGCTCCGGTTCCCAACGATCAAGGCGAGTTACATGATCCCCCATGTTGTGCAAAAAAGCGGTTAGCTCC
TTCGGTCCTCCGATCGTTGTCAGAAGTAAGTTGGCCGCAGTGTTATCACTCATGGTTATGGCAGCACTGC
ATAATTCTCTTACTGTCATGCCATCCGTAAGATGCTTTTCTGTGACTGGTGAGTACTCAACCAAGTCATT
CTGAGAATAGTGTATGCGGCGACCGAGTTGCTCTTGCCCGGCGTCAATACGGGATAATACCGCGCCACAT
AGCAGAACTTTAAAAGTGCTCATCATTGGAAAACGTTCTTCGGGGCGAAAACTCTCAAGGATCTTACCGC
TGTTGAGATCCAGTTCGATGTAACCCACTCGTGCACCCAACTGATCTTCAGCATCTTTTACTTTCACCAG
CGTTTCTGGGTGAGCAAAAACAGGAAGGCAAAATGCCGCAAAAAAGGGAATAAGGGCGACACGGAAATGT
TGAATACTCATACTCTTCCTTTTTCAATATTATTGAAGCATTTATCAGGGTTATTGTCTCATGAGCGGAT
ACATATTTGAATGTATTTAGAAAAATAAACAAATAGGGGTTCCGCGCACATTTCCCCGAAAAGTGCCAC
Features (pLannotate 1.2.2; 23 found; start..end, strand, type, name):
     30..458     -  rep_origin     f1 ori (sequence partly withheld): f1 bacteriophage origin of replication; arrow indicates direction of (+) strand synthesis
    463..618     -  CDS            lacZα (fragment): LacZα fragment of β-galactosidase; lacZ fragment
    626..644     +  promoter       T7 promoter: promoter for bacteriophage T7 RNA polymerase
    653..715     +  misc_feature   MCS (fragment): pBluescript multiple cloning site
   1065..1241    +  CDS            SMC2 (fragment): SMC2_HUMAN - Also known as CAPE, SMC2L1. Experimental evidence at protein level: Swiss-Prot protein existence level 1. Central component of the condensin complex, a complex required for conversion of interphase chromatin into mitotic-like condense chromosomes. The condensin complex probably introduces positive supercoils into relaxed DNA in the presence of type I topoisomerases and converts nicked DNA into positive knotted forms in the presence of type II topoisomerases. From Homo sapiens (Human).
   1260..1463    +  CDS            mini-AID: minimal degron from the auxin-responsive IAA17 protein of Arabidopsis thaliana (Kubota et al., 2013) acts as an auxin-inducible degron (AID) in the presence of TIR1
   1470..2189    +  CDS            mClover3: bright green-yellow fluorescent protein derived from mClover2, with improved photostability (Bajar et al., 2003) mammalian codon-optimized
   2200..2284    +  CDS            large T antigen (fragment): large T antigen from SV40 (simian virus 40)
   2307..2428    +  polyA_signal   SV40 poly(A) signal: SV40 polyadenylation signal
   2459..2492    -  protein_bind   loxP: Cre-mediated recombination occurs in the 8-bp core sequence (GCATACAT). Cre recombinase
   2553..3052    +  promoter       PGK promoter: mouse phosphoglycerate kinase 1 promoter
   3112..4132    +  CDS            HygR (fragment): aminoglycoside phosphotransferase from E. coli; aph(4)-Ia; confers resistance to hygromycin
   4216..4668    +  polyA_signal   PGK poly(A) signal: mouse phosphoglycerate kinase 1 polyadenylation signal
   4695..4728    -  protein_bind   loxP: Cre-mediated recombination occurs in the 8-bp core sequence (GCATACAT). Cre recombinase
   5282..5326    +  misc_feature   MCS (fragment): pBluescript multiple cloning site
   5339..5357    -  promoter       T3 promoter: promoter for bacteriophage T3 RNA polymerase
   5402..5418    -  protein_bind   lac operator: The lac repressor binds to the lac operator to inhibit transcription in E. coli. This inhibition can be relieved by adding lactose or isopropyl-β-D-thiogalactopyranoside (IPTG). lac repressor encoded by lacI
   5426..5456    -  promoter       lac promoter: promoter for the E. coli lac operon
   5471..5492    -  protein_bind   CAP binding site: CAP binding activates transcription in the presence of cAMP. E. coli catabolite activator protein
   5505..5597    -  CDS            lacI (fragment): lac repressor; lacI; The lac repressor binds to the lac operator to inhibit transcription in E. coli. This inhibition can be relieved by adding lactose or isopropyl-β-D-thiogalactopyranoside (IPTG).
   5780..6368    -  rep_origin     ori: high-copy-number ColE1/pMB1/pBR322/pUC origin of replication
   6539..7399    -  CDS            AmpR: β-lactamase; bla; confers resistance to ampicillin, carbenicillin, and related antibiotics
   7400..7504    -  promoter       AmpR promoter: bla
