[The description below was written by a language model from this plasmid's Addgene catalogue record and pLannotate feature annotations shown in this document.]
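Description:
SMC2-mAC donor (Hygro) is a pBluescript-based homology-directed repair donor used with CRISPR to tag the endogenous human SMC2 gene, which encodes a core subunit of the condensin complex, with mAID-Clover. The backbone carries a high-copy ColE1/pUC origin, an f1 phage origin and an ampicillin resistance gene for propagation in E. coli. It also retains the usual pBluescript remnants: lacZα and lac regulatory elements, T7 and T3 promoters, and split fragments of the multiple cloning site on either side of the insert.

The insert begins with genomic sequence that ends in an annotated fragment of the SMC2 coding region. The layout suggests this is the last part of the open reading frame, serving as the upstream homology arm, although the record does not define arm boundaries. It is followed directly by the mini-AID degron from Arabidopsis IAA17 and the green-yellow fluorescent protein mClover3, then an SV40 polyadenylation signal. No promoter precedes this fusion, so the tagged protein is expected to be expressed from the native SMC2 locus after integration. Downstream is a hygromycin resistance cassette driven by the mouse PGK promoter with a PGK poly(A) signal. It is flanked by two loxP sites in the same orientation, so Cre can excise the marker after selection. The unannotated stretch between the second loxP site and the backbone presumably provides the downstream homology arm.

Cells carrying the knock-in produce SMC2 fused at its C-terminus to a fluorescent, auxin-responsive degron. This allows visualisation of the protein and its rapid ligand-induced depletion when a TIR1 auxin receptor is co-expressed, as in the auxin-inducible degron 2 system of the associated publication. The guide RNA, Cas9 and TIR1 are not supplied by this plasmid.
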