Addgene plasmid #140648: SMC2-mAC donor (Hygro)
Purpose: SMC2 tagging with mAID-Clover
Depositing lab: Masato Kanemaki. Publication: The auxin-inducible degron 2 technology provides sharp degradation control in yeast, mammalian cells, and mice. Yesbolatova A, Saito Y, Kitamoto N, Makino-Itou H, Ajima R, Nakano R, Nakaoka H, Fukui K, Gamo K, Tominari Y, Takeuchi H, Saga Y, Hayashi KI, Kanemaki MT. Nat Commun. 2020 Nov 11;11(1):5701. doi: 10.1038/s41467-020-19532-z. PubMed 33177522.
Backbone
  Vector backbone: pBluescript
  Vector type: Mammalian Expression, CRISPR
  Selectable markers: Hygromycin
Growth in bacteria
  Bacterial resistance: Ampicillin, 100 μg/mL
  Growth temperature: 37°C
  Growth strain: DH5alpha
  Copy number: High Copy
Gene/Insert
  Gene/Insert name: SMC2
  Species: H. sapiens (human)
  Entrez Gene: SMC2 (a.k.a. CAP-E, CAPE, SMC-2, SMC2L1)
Terms and licenses: Academic/Nonprofit Terms; Industry Terms: Not Available to Industry
How to cite: SMC2-mAC donor (Hygro) was a gift from Masato Kanemaki (Addgene plasmid # 140648 ; http://n2t.net/addgene:140648 ; RRID:Addgene_140648)
